Addgene plasmid #213864: pGWB602-OEP7-mVenus
Purpose: Binary vector for the expression of mVenus flanked with an N-terminal 50 amino acids of chloroplas outer envelope membrane transit peptide in plants.
Depositing lab: Yutaka Kodama. Depositing organization: Utsunomiya University. Publication: Live-cell imaging of the chloroplast outer envelope membrane using fluorescent dyes. Ichikawa S, Ishikawa K, Miyakawa H, Kodama Y. Plant Direct. 2022 Nov 15;6(11):e462. doi: 10.1002/pld3.462. eCollection 2022 Nov. PubMed 36398034.
Backbone
  Vector backbone: pGWB602
  Total vector size (bp): 10791
  Vector type: Bacterial Expression, Plant Expression
  Selectable markers: Basta
Growth in bacteria
  Bacterial resistance: Spectinomycin, 50 μg/mL
  Growth temperature: 37°C
  Growth strain: DH5alpha
  Copy number: Unknown
Gene/Insert
  Gene/Insert name: chloroplast outer envelope membrane transit peptide fused mVenus
  Species: A. thaliana (mustard weed)
  Insert size (bp): 885
  Entrez Gene: OEP7 (a.k.a. AT3G52420, ATOEP7, OUTER ENVELOPE MEMBRANE PROTEIN 7, outer envelope membrane protein 7)
Terms and licenses: Academic/Nonprofit Terms; Industry Terms: Not Available to Industry
How to cite: pGWB602-OEP7-mVenus was a gift from Yutaka Kodama (Addgene plasmid # 213864 ; http://n2t.net/addgene:213864 ; RRID:Addgene_213864)
