[The description below was written by a language model from this plasmid's Addgene catalogue record and pLannotate feature annotations shown in this document.]
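Description:
pGWB602-OEP7-mVenus is a Gateway-derived plant binary vector built on the pGWB602 backbone for expressing a fluorescent marker of the chloroplast outer envelope membrane. It is propagated in E. coli through a ColE1/pBR322-type origin, with a bom mobilisation region, under spectinomycin selection from an aadA (SmR) gene. The pVS1 oriV, RepA and StaA functions are the elements that normally support replication and stable maintenance in Agrobacterium. The catalogue lists a total size of 10,791 bp, whereas the annotated sequencing record is 10,709 nt, a small discrepancy that the record does not explain.

Between the nopaline-type right and left T-DNA borders lie two plant expression units. The first uses an enhanced CaMV 35S promoter with a duplicated enhancer, followed by the TMV Ω translational leader, to drive the insert, and ends with a NOS terminator. The insert is flanked by attB1 and attB2 sites, which indicates that it was introduced by Gateway recombination. It encodes the N-terminal 50 amino acids of Arabidopsis thaliana OEP7 (AT3G52420), which act as an outer envelope targeting signal, fused upstream of the monomeric yellow fluorescent protein mVenus. The second unit, in the opposite orientation, is a NOS promoter–bar (phosphinothricin acetyltransferase)–NOS terminator cassette that confers Basta resistance for selecting transformed plants. Residual lacZα, lac promoter/operator, Tn5 transposase and gentamicin-resistance fragments appear to be backbone remnants.

The construct provides constitutive expression of OEP7-mVenus in plant cells. The associated work concerns live-cell imaging of the chloroplast outer envelope membrane using fluorescent dyes, a setting in which the fusion labels that membrane.
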