Features (pLannotate 1.2.2; 30 found; start..end, strand, type, name):
     54..78      -  misc_feature   RB T-DNA repeat: right border repeat from nopaline C58 T-DNA
    144..298     -  CDS            lacZα (fragment): LacZα fragment of β-galactosidase; lacZ fragment
    331..457     +  promoter       CaMV 35S promoter (enhanced) (fragment): cauliflower mosaic virus 35S promoter with a duplicated enhancer region
    458..1009    +  promoter       CaMV 35S promoter (enhanced) (fragment): cauliflower mosaic virus 35S promoter with a duplicated enhancer region
    955..1001    +  promoter       minimal CaMV 35S promoter: minimal 35S promoter from cauliflower mosaic virus
   1031..1084    +  misc_feature   TMV Ω: translational enhancer from the tobacco mosaic virus 5'-leader sequence (Gallie et al., 1988)
   1098..1122    +  protein_bind   attB1: mutant version of attB; recombination site for the Gateway® BP reaction BP Clonase™
   1146..1295    +  CDS            OEP7 (fragment): OEP7_ARATH - Experimental evidence at protein level: Swiss-Prot protein existence level 1. From Arabidopsis thaliana (Mouse-ear cress).
   1311..2027    +  CDS            mVenus: mVenus is a basic (constitutively fluorescent) yellow fluorescent protein published in 2006, derived from Aequorea victoria. It is reported to be a rapidly-maturing monomer with moderate acid sensitivity.
   2040..2064    -  protein_bind   attB2: mutant version of attB; recombination site for the Gateway® BP reaction BP Clonase™
   2096..2348    +  terminator     NOS terminator: nopaline synthase terminator and poly(A) signal
   2403..2425    -  protein_bind   lac operator (fragment): The lac repressor binds to the lac operator to inhibit transcription in E. coli. This inhibition can be relieved by adding lactose or isopropyl-β-D-thiogalactopyranoside (IPTG). lac repressor encoded by lacI
   2429..2459    -  promoter       lac promoter: promoter for the E. coli lac operon
   2474..2495    -  protein_bind   CAP binding site: CAP binding activates transcription in the presence of cAMP. E. coli catabolite activator protein
   2531..2783    -  terminator     NOS terminator: nopaline synthase terminator and poly(A) signal
   2815..2928    -  CDS            bah (fragment): BAH_STRHY - Protein inferred from homology: Swiss-Prot protein existence level 3. This protein removes the N-acetyl group from bialaphos as one of the final steps of the bialaphos biosynthetic pathway. From Streptomyces hygroscopicus.
   2943..3494    -  CDS            BlpR: phosphinothricin acetyltransferase; Streptomyces hygroscopicus bar; confers resistance to bialophos or phosphinothricin
   3546..3725    -  promoter       NOS promoter: nopaline synthase promoter
   3805..4134    -  CDS            tnpA (fragment): TN5P_ECOLX - Also known as tnp. Experimental evidence at protein level: Swiss-Prot protein existence level 1. Mediates transposition of transposon Tn5 by a 'cut and paste' mechanism. First, the monomeric transposase binds the 19 bp inverted DNA repeats flanking the transposon. Then, dimerization of the DNA- bound transposase creates a synaptic DNA complex. After nicking of the first DNA strand, excision of the transposon proceeds through a series of intermediates. The transposase then mediates the insertion of the transposon at a new site by strand transfer. The activity of the wild- type tran
   4231..4255    -  misc_feature   LB T-DNA repeat: left border repeat from nopaline C58 T-DNA
   4514..4537    +  promoter       Pc promoter (fragment): intI1 (promoter lies within the coding sequence); class 1 integron promoter
   4713..4769    +  CDS            GmR (fragment): gentamycin acetyltransferase; aacC1; confers resistance to gentamycin
   4780..5567    +  CDS            SmR (fragment): aminoglycoside adenylyltransferase (Murphy, 1985); aadA; confers resistance to spectinomycin and streptomycin
   5813..6401    +  rep_origin     ori: high-copy-number ColE1/pMB1/pBR322/pUC origin of replication
   6587..6727    -  misc_feature   bom: basis of mobility region from pBR322
   6829..6868    -  CDS            rop (fragment): Rop protein, which maintains plasmids at low copy number; rop
   7071..7265    -  rep_origin     pVS1 oriV: origin of replication for the Pseudomonas plasmid pVS1 (Heeb et al., 2000)
   7331..8404    -  CDS            pVS1 RepA: replication protein from the Pseudomonas plasmid pVS1 (Heeb et al., 2000)
   8833..9462    -  CDS            pVS1 StaA: stability protein from the Pseudomonas plasmid pVS1 (Heeb et al., 2000)
  10022..10423   -  CDS            Y4CG_SINFN (fragment): Protein inferred from homology: Swiss-Prot protein existence level 3. From Sinorhizobium fredii (strain NBRC 101917 / NGR234).
>Addgene plasmid #213864 | pGWB602-OEP7-mVenus | addgene full sequence | sequence record 425332 | Addgene NGS Result
TTTCACGCCCTTTTAAATATCCGATTATTCTAATAAACGCTCTTTTCTCTTAGGTTTACCCGCCAATATA
TCCTGTCAAACACTGATAGTTTAAACTGAAGGCGGGAAACGACAATCTGATCCAAGCTCAAGCTGCTCTA
GCATTCGCCATTCAGGCTGCGCAACTGTTGGGAAGGGCGATCGGTGCGGGCCTCTTCGCTATTACGCCAG
CTGGCGAAAGGGGGATGTGCTGCAAGGCGATTAAGTTGGGTAACGCCAGGGTTTTCCCAGTCACGACGTT
GTAAAACGACGGCCAGTGCCAAGCTTGCGTATTGGCTAGAGCAGCTTGCCAACATGGTGGAGCACGACAC
TCTCGTCTACTCCAAGAATATCAAAGATACAGTCTCAGAAGACCAAAGGGCTATTGAGACTTTTCAACAA
AGGGTAATATCGGGAAACCTCCTCGGATTCCATTGCCAAGGAAAGGCTATCGTTCAAGATGCCTCTGCCG
ACAGTGGTCCCAAAGATGGACCCCCACCCACGAGGAGCATCGTGGAAAAAGAAGACGTTCCAACCACGTC
TTCAAAGCAAGTGGATTGATGTGAACATGGTGGAGCACGACACTCTCGTCTACTCCAAGAATATCAAAGA
TACAGTCTCAGAAGACCAAAGGGCTATTGAGACTTTTCAACAAAGGGTAATATCGGGAAACCTCCTCGGA
TTCCATTGCCCAGCTATCTGTCACTTCATCAAAAGGACAGTAGAAAAGGAAGGTGGCACCTACAAATGCC
ATCATTGCGATAAAGGAAAGGCTATCGTTCAAGATGCCTCTGCCGACAGTGGTCCCAAAGATGGACCCCC
ACCCACGAGGAGCATCGTGGAAAAAGAAGACGTTCCAACCACGTCTTCAAAGCAAGTGGATTGATGTGAT
ATCTCCACTGACGTAAGGGATGACGCACAATCCCACTATCCTTCGCAAGACCCTTCCTCTATATAAGGAA
GTTCATTTCATTTGGAGAGGACACGCTGAAATCACCAGTGTATTTTTACAACAATTACCAACAACAACAA
ACAACAAACAACATTACAATTACTATTTACAATTTCTAGAGTTATCAACAAGTTTGTACAAAAAAGCAGG
CTTTAAAGGAACCAATTCAGTCGACATGGGAAAAACTTCGGGAGCGAAACAGGCGACTGTGGTGGTCGCA
GCGATGGCGTTAGGATGGTTAGCCATAGAGATCGCTTTCAAGCCTTTCCTCGATAAATTCCGCTCCTCAA
TCGACAAATCTGACCCAACCAAAGACCCCGATGACGGCGGTAGCGGCGGTATGGTGAGCAAGGGCGAGGA
GCTGTTCACCGGGGTGGTGCCCATCCTGGTCGAGCTGGACGGCGACGTAAACGGCCACAAGTTCAGCGTG
TCCGGCGAGGGCGAGGGCGATGCCACCTACGGCAAGCTGACCCTGAAGCTCATCTGCACCACCGGCAAGC
TGCCCGTGCCCTGGCCCACCCTCGTGACCACCCTCGGCTACGGCCTGCAGTGCTTCGCCCGCTACCCCGA
CCACATGAAGCAGCACGACTTCTTCAAGTCCGCCATGCCCGAAGGCTACGTCCAGGAGCGCACCATCTTC
TTCAAGGACGACGGCAACTACAAGACCCGCGCCGAGGTGAAGTTCGAGGGCGACACCCTGGTGAACCGCA
TCGAGCTGAAGGGCATCGACTTCAAGGAGGACGGCAACATCCTGGGGCACAAGCTGGAGTACAACTACAA
CAGCCACAACGTCTATATCACCGCCGACAAGCAGAAGAACGGCATCAAGGCCAACTTCAAGATCCGCCAC
AACATCGAGGACGGCGGCGTGCAGCTCGCCGACCACTACCAGCAGAACACCCCCATCGGCGACGGCCCCG
TGCTGCTGCCCGACAACCACTACCTGAGCTACCAGTCCAAGCTGAGCAAAGACCCCAACGAGAAGCGCGA
TCACATGGTCCTGCTGGAGTTCGTGACCGCCGCCGGGATCACTCTCGGCATGGACGAGCTGTACAAGTAA
GATATCTAGACCCAGCTTTCTTGTACAAAGTGGTTGATAACAGCGCTTAGAGCTCGAATTTCCCCGATCG
TTCAAACATTTGGCAATAAAGTTTCTTAAGATTGAATCCTGTTGCCGGTCTTGCGATGATTATCATATAA
TTTCTGTTGAATTACGTTAAGCATGTAATAATTAACATGTAATGCATGACGTTATTTATGAGATGGGTTT
TTATGATTAGAGTCCCGCAATTATACATTTAATACGCGATAGAAAACAAAATATAGCGCGCAAACTAGGA
TAAATTATCGCGCGCGGTGTCATCTATGTTACTAGATCGGGAATTGGTTCCGGAACCAATTCGTAATCAT
GTCATAGCTGTTTCCTGTGTGAAATTGTTATCCGCTCACAATTCCACACAACATACGAGCCGGAAGCATA
AAGTGTAAAGCCTGGGGTGCCTAATGAGTGAGCTAACTCACATTAGGCTGAATTAGGCGCGCCTATTTCT
ATTAATTCCCGATCTAGTAACATAGATGACACCGCGCGCGATAATTTATCCTAGTTTGCGCGCTATATTT
TGTTTTCTATCGCGTATTAAATGTATAATTGCGGGACTCTAATCATAAAAACCCATCTCATAAATAACGT
CATGCATTACATGTTAATTATTACATGCTTAACGTAATTCAACAGAAATTATATGATAATCATCGCAAGA
CCGGCAACAGGATTCAATCTTAAGAAACTTTATTGCCAAATGTTTGAACGATCGGGGAAATTCGAGCTGG
GGACGTCCCCAGCTCGGTACCCCCTCCTGGGCACGGTCGTACGCGATCCGCCGCGGTTCCACCTCACCAT
TGCGGGTATGCCAGTTGAGTTCGATGAGTTCCCGTACCAGCTCCAACTCGGGCGATGCCACGCGCACTCC
GTTCAGATCTCGGTGACGGGCAGGACCGGACGGGGCGGTACCGGCAGGCTGAAGTCCAGCTGCCAGAAAC
CCACGTCATGCCAGTTCCCGTGCTTGAAGCCGGCCGCCCGCAGCATGCCGCGGGGGGCATATCCGAGCGC
CTCGTGCATGCGCACGCTCGGGTCGTTGGGCAGCCCGATGACAGCGACCACGCTCTTGAAGCCCTGTGCC
TCCAGGGACTTCAGCAGGTGGGTGTAGAGCGTGGAGCCCAGTCCCGTCCGCTGGTGGCGGGGGGAGACGT
ACACGGTCGACTCGGCCGTCCAGTCGTAGGCGTTGCGTGCCTTCCAGGGGCCCGCGTAGGCGATGCCGGC
GACCTCGCCGTCCACCTCGGCGACGAGCCAGGGATAGCGCTCCCGCAGACGGACGAGGTCGTCCGTCCAC
TCCTGCGGTTCCTGCGGCTCGGTACGGAAGTTGACCGTGCTTGTCTCGATGTAGTGGTTGACGATGGTGC
AGACCGCCGGCATGTCCGCCTCGGTGGCACGGCGGATGTCGGCCGGGCGTCGTTCTGGGCTCATATCTTA
TTGCCCCCCGGGATCAGATCTGGATTGAGAGTGAATATGAGACTCTAATTGGATACCGAGGGGAATTTAT
GGAACGTCAGTGGAGCATTTTTGACAAGAAATATTTGCTAGCTGATAGTGACCTTAGGCGACTTTTGAAC
GCGCAATAATGGTTTCTGACGTATGTGCTTAGCTCATTAAACTCCAGAAACCCGCGGCTGAGTGGCTCCT
TCAACGTTGCGGTTCTGTCAGTTCCAAACGTAAAACGGCTTGTCCCGCGTCATCGGCGGGGGTCATAACG
TGACTCCCTTAATTCTCCGCTCATGATCTTGATCCCCTGCGCCATCAGATCCTTGGCGGCAAGAAAGCCA
TCCAGTTTACTTTGCAGGGCTTCCCAACCTTACCAGAGGGCGCCCCAGCTGGCAATTCCGGTTCGCTTGC
TGTCCATAAAACCGCCCAGTCTAGCTATCGCCATGTAAGCCCACTGCAAGCTACCTGCTTTCTCTTTGCG
CTTGCGTTTTCCCTTGTCCAGATAGCCCAGTAGCTGACATTCATCCGGGGTCAGCACCGTTTCTGCGGAC
TGGCTTTCTACGTGTTCCGCTTCCTTTAGCAGCCCTTGCGCCCTGAGTGCTTGCGGCAGCGTGAAGCTGA
TCCGTCGAGATTAATAGAAATAAATTCAGCCTAATTCGGCGTTAATTCAGTACATTAAAAACGTCCGCAA
TGTGTTATTAAGTTGTCTAAGCGTCAATTTGTTTACACCACAATATATCCTGCCACCAGCCAGCCAACAG
CTCCCCGACCGGCAGCTCGGCACAAAATCACCACTCGATACAGGCAGCCCATCAGTCCGGGACGGCGTCA
GCGGGAGAGCCGTTGTAAGGCGGCAGACTTTGCTCATGTTACCGATGCTATTCGGAAGAACGGCAACTAA
GCTGCCGGGTTTGAAACACGGATGATCTCGCGGAGGGTAGCATGTTGATTGTAACGATGACAGAGCGTTG
CTGCCTGTGATCAATTCGGGCACGAACCCAGTGGACATAAGCCTGTTCGGTTCGTAAGCTGTAATGCAAG
TAGCGTATGCGCTCACGCAACTGGTCCAGAACCTTGACCGAACGCAGCGGTGGTAACGGCGCAGTGGCGG
TTTTCATGGCTTGTTATGACTGTTTTTTTGGGGTACAGTCTATGCCTCGGGCATCCAAGCAGCAAGCGCG
TTACGCCGTGGGTCGATGTTTGATGTTATGGAGCAGCAACGATGTTACGCAGCAGGGCAGTCGCCCTAAA
ACAAAGTTAAACATCATGGGGGAAGCGGTGATCGCCGAAGTATCGACTCAACTATCAGAGGTAGTTGGCG
TCATCGAGCGCCATCTCGAACCGACGTTGCTGGCCGTACATTTGTACGGCTCCGCAGTGGATGGCGGCCT
GAAGCCACACAGTGATATTGATTTGCTGGTTACGGTGACCGTAAGGCTTGATGAAACAACGCGGCGAGCT
TTGATCAACGACCTTTTGGAAACTTCGGCTTCCCCTGGAGAGAGCGAGATTCTCCGCGCTGTAGAAGTCA
CCATTGTTGTGCACGACGACATCATTCCGTGGCGTTATCCAGCTAAGCGCGAACTGCAATTTGGAGAATG
GCAGCGCAATGACATTCTTGCAGGTATCTTCGAGCCAGCCACGATCGACATTGATCTGGCTATCTTGCTG
ACAAAAGCAAGAGAACATAGCGTTGCCTTGGTAGGTCCAGCGGCGGAGGAACTCTTTGATCCGGTTCCTG
AACAGGATCTATTTGAGGCGCTAAATGAAACCTTAACGCTATGGAACTCGCCGCCCGACTGGGCTGGCGA
TGAGCGAAATGTAGTGCTTACGTTGTCCCGCATTTGGTACAGCGCAGTAACCGGCAAAATCGCGCCGAAG
GATGTCGCTGCCGACTGGGCAATGGAGCGCCTGCCGGCCCAGTATCAGCCCGTCATACTTGAAGCTAGAC
AGGCTTATCTTGGACAAGAAGAAGATCGCTTGGCCTCGCGCGCAGATCAGTTGGAAGAATTTGTCCACTA
CGTGAAAGGCGAGATCACCAAGGTAGTCGGCAAATAATGTCTAGCTAGAAATTCGTTCAAGCCGACGCCG
CTTCGCGGCGCGGCTTAACTCAAGCGTTAGATGCACTAAGCACATAATTGCTCACAGCCAAACTATCAGG
TCAAGTCTGCTTTTATTATTTTTAAGCGTGCATAATAAGCCCTACACAAATTGGGAGATATATCATGCAT
GACCAAAATCCCTTAACGTGAGTTTTCGTTCCACTGAGCGTCAGACCCCGTAGAAAAGATCAAAGGATCT
TCTTGAGATCCTTTTTTTCTGCGCGTAATCTGCTGCTTGCAAACAAAAAAACCACCGCTACCAGCGGTGG
TTTGTTTGCCGGATCAAGAGCTACCAACTCTTTTTCCGAAGGTAACTGGCTTCAGCAGAGCGCAGATACC
AAATACTGTCCTTCTAGTGTAGCCGTAGTTAGGCCACCACTTCAAGAACTCTGTAGCACCGCCTACATAC
CTCGCTCTGCTAATCCTGTTACCAGTGGCTGCTGCCAGTGGCGATAAGTCGTGTCTTACCGGGTTGGACT
CAAGACGATAGTTACCGGATAAGGCGCAGCGGTCGGGCTGAACGGGGGGTTCGTGCACACAGCCCAGCTT
GGAGCGAACGACCTACACCGAACTGAGATACCTACAGCGTGAGCTATGAGAAAGCGCCACGCTTCCCGAA
GGGAGAAAGGCGGACAGGTATCCGGTAAGCGGCAGGGTCGGAACAGGAGAGCGCACGAGGGAGCTTCCAG
GGGGAAACGCCTGGTATCTTTATAGTCCTGTCGGGTTTCGCCACCTCTGACTTGAGCGTCGATTTTTGTG
ATGCTCGTCAGGGGGGCGGAGCCTATGGAAAAACGCCAGCAACGCGGCCTTTTTACGGTTCCTGGCCTTT
TGCTGGCCTTTTGCTCACATGTTCTTTCCTGCGTTATCCCCTGATTCTGTGGATAACCGTATTACCGCCT
TTGAGTGAGCTGATACCGCTCGCCGCAGCCGAACGACCGAGCGCAGCGAGTCAGTGAGCGAGGAAGCGGA
AGAGCGCCTGATGCGGTATTTTCTCCTTACGCATCTGTGCGGTATTTCACACCGCATATGGTGCACTCTC
AGTACAATCTGCTCTGATGCCGCATAGTTAAGCCAGTATACACTCCGCTATCGCTACGTGACTGGGTCAT
GGCTGCGCCCCGACACCCGCCAACACCCGCTGACGCGCCCTGACGGGCTTGTCTGCTCCCGGCATCCGCT
TACAGACAAGCTGTGACCGTCTCCGGGAGCTGCATGTGTCAGAGGTTTTCACCGTCATCACCGAAACGCG
CGAGGCAGGGTGCCTTGATGTGGGCGCCGGCGGTCGAGTGGCGACGGCGCGGCTTGTCCGCGCCCTGGTA
GATTGCCTGGCCGTAGGCCAGCCATTTTTGAGCGGCCAGCGGCCGCGATAGGCCGACGCGAAGCGGCGGG
GCGTAGGGAGCGCAGCGACCGAAGGGTAGGCGCTTTTTGCAGCTCTTCGGCTGTGCGCTGGCCAGACAGT
TATGCACAGGCCAGGCGGGTTTTAAGAGTTTTAATAAGTTTTAAAGAGTTTTAGGCGGAAAAATCGCCTT
TTTTCTCTTTTATATCAGTCACTTACATGTGTGACCGGTTCCCAATGTACGGCTTTGGGTTCCCAATGTA
CGGGTTCCGGTTCCCAATGTACGGCTTTGGGTTCCCAATGTACGTGCTATCCACAGGAAAGAGACCTTTT
CGACCTTTTTCCCCTGCTAGGGCAATTTGCCCTAGCATCTGCTCCGTACATTAGGAACCGGCGGATGCTT
CGCCCTCGATCAGGTTGCGGTAGCGCATGACTAGGATCGGGCCAGCCTGCCCCGCCTCCTCCTTCAAATC
GTACTCCGGCAGGTCATTTGACCCGATCAGCTTGCGCACGGTGAAACAGAACTTCTTGAACTCTCCGGCG
CTGCCACTGCGTTCGTAGATCGTCTTGAACAACCATCTGGCTTCTGCCTTGCCTGCGGCGCGGCGTGCCA
GGCGGTAGAGAAAACGGCCGATGCCGGGATCGATCAAAAAGTAATCGGGGTGAACCGTCAGCACGTCCGG
GTTCTTGCCTTCTGTGATCTCGCGGTACATCCAATCAGCTAGCTCGATCTCGATGTACTCCGGCCGCCCG
GTTTCGCTCTTTACGATCTTGTAGCGGCTAATCAAGGCTTCACCCTCGGATACCGTCACCAGGCGGCCGT
TCTTGGCCTTCTTCGTACGCTGCATGGCAACGTGCGTGGTGTTTAACCGAATGCAGGTTTCTACCAGGTC
GTCTTTCTGCTTTCCGCCATCGGCTCGCCGGCAGAACTTGAGTACGTCCGCAACGTGTGGACGGAACACG
CGGCCGGGCTTGTCTCCCTTCCCTTCCCGGTATCGGTTCATGGATTCGGTTAGATGGGAAACCGCCATCA
GTACCAGGTCGTAATCCCACACACTGGCCATGCCGGCCGGCCCTGCGGAAACCTCTACGTGCCCGTCTGG
AAGCTCGTAGCGGATCACCTCGCCAGCTCGTCGGTCACGCTTCGACAGACGGAAAACGGCCACGTCCATG
ATGCTGCGACTATCGCGGGTGCCCACGTCATAGAGCATCGGAACGAAAAAATCTGGTTGCTCGTCGCCCT
TGGGCGGCTTCCTAATCGACGGCGCACCGGCTGCCGGCGGTTGCCGGGATTCTTTGCGGATTCGATCAGC
GGCCGCTTGCCACGATTCACCGGGGCGTGCTTCTGCCTCGATGCGTTGCCGCTGGGCGGCCTGCGCGGCC
TTCAACTTCTCCACCAGGTCATCACCCAGCGCCGCGCCGATTTGTACCGGGCCGGATGGTTTGCGACCGC
TCACGCCGATTCCTCGGGCTTGGGGGTTCCAGTGCCATTGCAGGGCCGGCAGACAACCCAGCCGCTTACG
CCTGGCCAACCGCCCGTTCCTCCACACATGGGGCATTCCACGGCGTCGGTGCCTGGTTGTTCTTGATTTT
CCATGCCGCCTCCTTTAGCCGCTAAAATTCATCTACTCATTTATTCATTTGCTCATTTACTCTGGTAGCT
GCGCGATGTATTCAGATAGCAGCTCGGTAATGGTCTTGCCTTGGCGTACCGCGTACATCTTCAGCTTGGT
GTGATCCTCCGCCGGCAACTGAAAGTTGACCCGCTTCATGGCTGGCGTGTCTGCCAGGCTGGCCAACGTT
GCAGCCTTGCTGCTGCGTGCGCTCGGACGGCCGGCACTTAGCGTGTTTGTGCTTTTGCTCATTTTCTCTT
TACCTCATTAACTCAAATGAGTTTTGATTTAATTTCAGCGGCCAGCGCCTGGACCTCGCGGGCAGCGTCG
CCCTCGGGTTCTGATTCAAGAACGGTTGTGCCGGCGGCGGCAGTGCCTGGGTAGCTCACGCGCTGCGTGA
TACGGGACTCAAGAATGGGCAGCTCGTACCCGGCCAGCGCCTCGGCAACCTCACCGCCGATGCGCGTGCC
TTTGATCGCCCGCGACACGACAAAGGCCGCTTGTAGCCTTCCATCCGTGACCTCAATGCGCTGCTTAACC
AGCTCCACCAGGTCGGCGGTGGCCCATATGTCGTAAGGGCTTGGCTGCACCGGAATCAGCACGAAGTCGG
CTGCCTTGATCGCGGACACAGCCAAGTCCGCCGCCTGGGGCGCTCCGTCGATCACTACGAAGTCGCGCCG
GCCGATGGCCTTCACGTCGCGGTCAATCGTCGGGCGGTCGATGCCGACAACGGTTAGCGGTTGATCTTCC
CGCACGGCCGCCCAATCGCGGGCACTGCCCTGGGGATCGGAATCGACTAACAGAACATCGGCCCCGGCGA
GTTGCAGGGCGCGGGCTAGATGGGTTGCGATGGTCGTCTTGCCTGACCCGCCTTTCTGGTTAAGTACAGC
GATAACCTTCATGCGTTCCCCTTGCGTATTTGTTTATTTACTCATCGCATCATATACGCAGCGACCGCAT
GACGCAAGCTGTTTTACTCAAATACACATCACCTTTTTAGACGGCGGCGCTCGGTTTCTTCAGCGGCCAA
GCTGGCCGGCCAGGCCGCCAGCTTGGCATCAGACAAACCGGCCAGGATTTCATGCAGCCGCACGGTTGAG
ACGTGCGCGGGCGGCTCGAACACGTACCCGGCCGCGATCATCTCCGCCTCGATCTCTTCGGTAATGAAAA
ACGGTTCGTCCTGGCCGTCCTGGTGCGGTTTCATGCTTGTTCCTCTTGGCGTTCATTCTCGGCGGCCGCC
AGGGCGTCGGCCTCGGTCAATGCGTCCTCACGGAAGGCACCGCGCCGCCTGGCCTCGGTGGGCGTCACTT
CCTCGCTGCGCTCAAGTGCGCGGTACAGGGTCGAGCGATGCACGCCAAGCAGTGCAGCCGCCTCTTTCAC
GGTGCGGCCTTCCTGGTCGATCAGCTCGCGGGCGTGCGCGATCTGTGCCGGGGTGAGGGTAGGGCGGGGG
CCAAACTTCACGCCTCGGGCCTTGGCGGCCTCGCGCCCGCTCCGGGTGCGGTCGATGATTAGGGAACGCT
CGAACTCGGCAATGCCGGCGAACACGGTCAACACCATGCGGCCGGCCGGCGTGGTGGTGTCGGCCCACGG
CTCTGCCAGGCTACGCAGGCCCGCGCCGGCCTCCTGGATGCGCTCGGCAATGTCCAGTAGGTCGCGGGTG
CTGCGGGCCAGGCGGTCTAGCCTGGTCACTGTCACAACGTCGCCAGGGCGTAGGTGGTCAAGCATCCTGG
CCAGCTCCGGGCGGTCGCGCCTGGTGCCGGTGATCTTCTCGGAAAACAGCTTGGTGCAGCCGGCCGCGTG
CAGTTCGGCCCGTTGGTTGGTCAAGTCCTGGTCGTCGGTGCTGACGCGGGCATAGCCCAGCAGGCCAGCG
GCGGCGCTCTTGTTCATGGCGTAATGTCTCCGGTTCTAGTCGCAAGTATTCTACTTTATGCGACTAAAAC
ACGCGACAAGAAAACGCCAGGAAAAGGGCAGGGCGGCAGCCTGTCGCGTAACTTAGGACTTGTGCGACAT
GTCGTTTTCAGAAGACGGCTGCACTGAACGTCAGAAGCCGACTGCACTATAGCAGCGGAGGGGTTGGATC
AAAGTACTTTGATCCCGAGGGGAACCCTGTGGTTGGCATGCACATACAAATGGACGAACGGATAAACCT
